>Addgene plasmid #50904 | pcDNA3.1 Flag YFP hNKCC1 C723S C724V V726C (NT539) | depositor full sequence | sequence record 76377 | Full Sequence
GCTAGCCCGGGCACGGCCGCCACCATGGGAGACTACAAAGACCATGACGGTGATTATAAAGATCACGACA
TCGACTACAAGGATGACGATGACAAGGGTGACCCTACCGTCAGCAAGGGCGAGGAGCTGTTCACCGGGGT
GGTGCCCATCCTGGTCGAGCTGGACGGCGACGTAAACGGCCACAAGTTCAGCGTGTCCGGCGAGGGCGAG
GGCGATGCCACCTACGGCAAGCTGACCCTGAAGTTCATCTGCACCACCGGCAAGCTGCCCGTGCCCTGGC
CCACCCTCGTGACCACCTTCGGCTACGGCCTGATGTGCTTCGCCCGCTACCCCGACCACATGAAGCAGCA
CGACTTCTTCAAGTCCGCCATGCCCGAAGGCTACGTCCAGGAGCGCACCATCTTCTTCAAGGACGACGGC
AACTACAAGACCCGCGCCGAGGTGAAGTTCGAGGGCGACACCCTGGTGAACCGCATCGAGCTGAAGGGCA
TCGACTTCAAGGAGGACGGCAACATCCTAGGGCACAAGCTGGAGTACAACTACAACAGCCACAACGTTTA
TATCATGGCCGACAAGCAGAAGAACGGCATCAAGGTGAACTTCAAGATCCGCCACAACATCGAGGACGGC
AGCGTGCAGCTCGCCGACCACTACCAGCAGAACACCCCCATCGGCGACGGCCCCGTGCTGCTGCCCGACA
ACCACTACCTGAGCTACCAGTCCAAACTGAGCAAAGACCCCAACGAGAAGCGCGATCACATGGTCCTGCT
GGAGTTCGTGACCGCCGCCGGGATCACTCTCGGCATGGACGAGCTCTACAAGGGTGACCTGGAGCCGAGG
CCCACGGCTCCTAGCTCCGGCGCGCCAGGCCTCGCCGGAGTCGGCGAAACGCCGAGCGCCGCTGCGCTGG
CCGCAGCCAGGGTGGAACTGCCCGGAACCGCTGTGCCCTCGGTGCCGGAGGATGCTGCGCCCGCGAGCCG
GGACGGGGGCGGGGTCCGCGATGAGGGACCAGCCGCCGCCGGTGACGGCCTGGGCAGACCCTTGGGGCCT
ACCCCGAGCCAGAGCCGTTTCCAGGTGGACCTCGTTTCCGAGAACGCAGGGCGGGCTGCTGCTGCGGCGG
CGGCGGCTGCTGCGGCCGCCGCCGCTGCTGGTGCCGGGGCGGGGGCCAAGCAGACTCCTGCCGACGGGGA
AGCCAGCGGCGAGAGCGAGCCAGCTAAAGGCAGCGAGGAAGCCAAAGGCCGCTTCCGCGTTAACTTCGTA
GATCCTGCTGCCAGCTCGTCCGCAGAAGATAGCCTGTCAGATGCCGCCGGGGTCGGAGTCGATGGACCCA
ACGTGAGCTTCCAGAACGGCGGGGACACGGTACTGAGCGAGGGCAGCAGCCTCCATTCCGGTGGCGGCGG
CGGCTCCGGCCACCACCAGCACTACTATTATGATACCCACACCAACACCTACTATCTGCGCACCTTCGGC
CACAACACAATGGACGCGGTACCCAGGATCGACCACTACCGGCACACAGCCGCGCAGCTCGGCGAGAAGC
TGCTCCGGCCTAGCCTGGCCGAGCTGCATGACGAGCTGGAAAAGGAACCTTTTGAGGATGGCTTTGCAAA
TGGGGAAGAAAGCACTCCAACACGTGATGCTGTGGTCACGTACACGGCCGAAAGTAAAGGAGTCGTGAAG
TTTGGCTGGATCAAGGGTGTACTAGTACGTTGTATGTTAAACATTTGGGGTGTGATGCTTTTCATTCGTC
TCTCATGGATTGTGGGACAAGCTGGAATTGGTCTATCAGTCCTTGTAATAATGATGGCTACTGTTGTGAC
AACTATCACAGGATTGTCCACTAGCGCCATCGCAACTAATGGATTTGTAAGGGGAGGCGGCGCATATTAT
TTAATATCTAGAAGTCTAGGGCCTGAATTTGGTGGTGCCATTGGTCTAATCTTCGCCTTTGCCAACGCTG
TTGCTGTTGCTATGTATGTGGTTGGATTTGCAGAAACCGTGGTGGAGTTGCTGAAAGAACATTCCATTCT
TATGATAGATGAAATCAATGACATCCGGATTATTGGAGCCATTACAGTCGTGATTCTTTTAGGTATCTCA
GTAGCCGGTATGGAGTGGGAAGCAAAAGCTCAGATTGTTCTTTTGGTGATCCTACTTCTTGCTATTGGTG
ATTTCGTCATAGGAACATTTATCCCACTCGAGAGCAAGAAGCCAAAAGGGTTTTTTGGCTATAAATCTGA
AATCTTTAATGAGAACTTTGGCCCCGATTTTCGAGAAGAAGAAACTTTCTTTTCTGTATTTGCCATCTTT
TTTCCTGCTGCAACTGGAATTCTGGCTGGCGCAAATATCTCAGGTGATCTTGCAGATCCTCAGTCAGCCA
TACCCAAAGGAACACTCCTAGCCATTTTAATTACTACATTGGTTTATGTAGGAATTGCCGTGTCTGTAGG
TTCTTGTGTCGTACGCGATGCCACTGGTAATGTTAATGACACTATCGTAACAGAGCTAACAAACTGTACT
AGCGCAGCCTGCAAATTAAACTTTGATTTTTCATCTTGTGAATCCAGTCCTTGTAGCTACGGCCTAATGA
ACAACTTTCAGGTAATGAGTATGGTGTCAGGATTTACACCACTAATTTCCGCGGGCATATTCTCTGCCAC
TCTTTCTAGCGCATTAGCATCCCTAGTGAGTGCTCCCAAGATATTTCAGGCCCTATGTAAAGACAACATC
TACCCCGCTTTCCAGATGTTTGCTAAAGGTTATGGGAAAAATAATGAGCCATTACGTGGCTACATCTTAA
CATTCTTAATTGCACTTGGATTCATCTTAATTGCCGAACTGAATGTTATTGCACCAATTATCTCAAACTT
CTTCCTTGCCAGCTATGCCCTCATCAATTTTTCAGTATTCCATGCTTCACTGGCAAAAAGCCCAGGATGG
CGACCGGCATTTAAATACTACAATATGTGGATCTCACTTCTTGGAGCAATTCTTTCTGTGATATGTATGT
TCGTCATTAACTGGTGGGCTGCTTTGCTAACCTACGTGATAGTCCTTGGTCTCTATATTTATGTTACCTA
CAAAAAACCCGATGTGAATTGGGGATCCTCTACACAAGCCCTGACTTACCTCAATGCCCTGCAACATAGT
ATTAGGCTTTCTGGCGTGGAGGACCATGTGAAAAACTTTAGGCCACAGTGTCTTGTTATGACAGGAGCGC
CAAACTCACGGCCGGCCTTACTTCATCTTGTTCACGATTTCACAAAAAATGTTGGTTTGATGATCTGTGG
ACACGTACACATGGGACCACGCAGACAAGCCATGAAAGAAATGTCCATCGACCAAGCCAAATATCAGCGC
TGGCTTATTAAGAACAAAATGAAGGCTTTTTATGCACCAGTACATGCAGATGACCTCAGAGAAGGGGCCC
AATACTTGATGCAGGCTGCTGGCCTGGGCCGTATGAAGCCAAACACACTAGTCCTTGGATTTAAGAAAGA
TTGGTTGCAAGCAGATATGAGGGATGTGGATATGTACATAAACTTATTTCACGATGCTTTTGACATACAA
TATGGCGTAGTGGTTATTCGCCTAAAAGAAGGTCTGGATATTAGTCACCTGCAGGGACAAGAAGAATTAT
TGTCATCACAAGAGAAATCTCCTGGCACCAAGGATGTCGTAGTAAGTGTGGAATATAGTAAAAAGTCCGA
TTTAGATACTTCGAAACCCCTCAGTGAAAAACCAATTACCCATAAAGTCGAGGAAGAAGATGGCAAGACT
GCAACTCAACCACTGTTGAAAAAAGAATCCAAAGGCCCTATTGTGCCTTTGAATGTAGCTGACCAAAAGC
TTCTTGAAGCTAGTACACAGTTTCAGAAAAAACAAGGAAAGAATACTATTGATGTCTGGTGGCTTTTTGA
TGACGGAGGTCTGACCTTATTGATACCTTACCTTCTGACGACCAAGAAAAAATGGAAAGACTGTAAGATC
AGAGTATTCATTGGTGGAAAGATAAACAGAATAGACCATGACCGGAGAGCGATGGCTACTTTACTGAGCA
AGTTCAGAATCGATTTTTCTGACATCATGGTTCTAGGAGACATCAATACCAAACCAAAGAAAGAAAACAT
TATAGCTTTCGAGGAAATCATTGAGCCATACAGACTTCACGAAGATGATAAAGAGCAAGATATCGCAGAT
AAAATGAAAGAAGATGAACCCTGGCGAATAACAGATAATGAATTGGAGCTGTATAAGACCAAGACATACC
GGCAGATCAGGTTAAATGAGTTATTAAAGGAACATTCAAGCACAGCTAACATTATTGTGATGAGTTTACC
GGTCGCACGAAAGGGTGCCGTTTCTAGTGCTCTCTACATGGCATGGTTAGAAGCACTATCTAAGGATCTA
CCACCAATCCTACTAGTTCGTGGGAATCATCAGAGTGTCCTTACCTTCTATTCATAATTAATTAAGTTTA
AACCCGCTGATCAGCCTCGACTGTGCCTTCTAGTTGCCAGCCATCTGTTGTTTGCCCCTCCCCCGTGCCT
TCCTTGACCCTGGAAGGTGCCACTCCCACTGTCCTTTCCTAATAAAATGAGGAAATTGCATCGCATTGTC
TGAGTAGGTGTCATTCTATTCTGGGGGGTGGGGTGGGGCAGGACAGCAAGGGGGAGGATTGGGAAGACAA
TAGCAGGCATGCTGGGGATGCGGTGGGCTCTATGGCTTCTGAGGCGGAAAGAACCAGCTGGGGCTCTAGG
GGGTATCCCC
[124 nt withheld, positions 4771-4894]
C
[91 nt withheld, positions 4896-4986]
A
[49 nt withheld, positions 4988-5036]
CCTTTGACGTTGGAGTCCACGTTCTTT
[37 nt withheld, positions 5064-5100]
ACCCTATCTCGGTCTATTCTTTTGATTTATAAGGGATTTTGCCGATTTCGGCCTATTGGTTAAAAAATGA
GCTGATTTAACAAAAATTTAACGCGAATTAATTCTGTGGAATGTGTGTCAGTTAGGGTGTGGAAAGTCCC
CAGGCTCCCCAGCAGGCAGAAGTATGCAAAGCATGCATCTCAATTAGTCAGCAACCAGGTGTGGAAAGTC
CCCAGGCTCCCCAGCAGGCAGAAGTATGCAAAGCATGCATCTCAATTAGTCAGCAACCATAGTCCCGCCC
CTAACTCCGCCCATCCCGCCCCTAACTCCGCCCAGTTCCGCCCATTCTCCGCCCCATGGCTGACTAATTT
TTTTTATTTATGCAGAGGCCGAGGCCGCCTCTGCCTCTGAGCTATTCCAGAAGTAGTGAGGAGGCTTTTT
TGGAGGCCTAGGCTTTTGCAAAAAGCTCCCGGGAGCTTGTATATCCATTTTCGGATCTGATCAAGAGACA
GGATGAGGATCGTTTCGCATGATTGAACAAGATGGATTGCACGCAGGTTCTCCGGCCGCTTGGGTGGAGA
GGCTATTCGGCTATGACTGGGCACAACAGACAATCGGCTGCTCTGATGCCGCCGTGTTCCGGCTGTCAGC
GCAGGGGCGCCCGGTTCTTTTTGTCAAGACCGACCTGTCCGGTGCCCTGAATGAACTGCAGGACGAGGCA
GCGCGGCTATCGTGGCTGGCCACGACGGGCGTTCCTTGCGCAGCTGTGCTCGACGTTGTCACTGAAGCGG
GAAGGGACTGGCTGCTATTGGGCGAAGTGCCGGGGCAGGATCTCCTGTCATCTCACCTTGCTCCTGCCGA
GAAAGTATCCATCATGGCTGATGCAATGCGGCGGCTGCATACGCTTGATCCGGCTACCTGCCCATTCGAC
CACCAAGCGAAACATCGCATCGAGCGAGCACGTACTCGGATGGAAGCCGGTCTTGTCGATCAGGATGATC
TGGACGAAGAGCATCAGGGGCTCGCGCCAGCCGAACTGTTCGCCAGGCTCAAGGCGCGCATGCCCGACGG
CGAGGATCTCGTCGTGACCCATGGCGATGCCTGCTTGCCGAATATCATGGTGGAAAATGGCCGCTTTTCT
GGATTCATCGACTGTGGCCGGCTGGGTGTGGCGGACCGCTATCAGGACATAGCGTTGGCTACCCGTGATA
TTGCTGAAGAGCTTGGCGGCGAATGGGCTGACCGCTTCCTCGTGCTTTACGGTATCGCCGCTCCCGATTC
GCAGCGCATCGCCTTCTATCGCCTTCTTGACGAGTTCTTCTGAGCGGGACTCTGGGGTTCGAAATGACCG
ACCAAGCGACGCCCAACCTGCCATCACGAGATTTCGATTCCACCGCCGCCTTCTATGAAAGGTTGGGCTT
CGGAATCGTTTTCCGGGACGCCGGCTGGATGATCCTCCAGCGCGGGGATCTCATGCTGGAGTTCTTCGCC
CACCCCAACTTGTTTATTGCAGCTTATAATGGTTACAAATAAAGCAATAGCATCACAAATTTCACAAATA
AAGCATTTTTTTCACTGCATTCTAGTTGTGGTTTGTCCAAACTCATCAATGTATCTTATCATGTCTGTAT
ACCGTCGACCTCTAGCTAGAGCTTGGCGTAATCATGGTCATAGCTGTTTCCTGTGTGAAATTGTTATCCG
CTCACAATTCCACACAACATACGAGCCGGAAGCATAAAGTGTAAAGCCTGGGGTGCCTAATGAGTGAGCT
AACTCACATTAATTGCGTTGCGCTCACTGCCCGCTTTCCAGTCGGGAAACCTGTCGTGCCAGCTGCATTA
ATGAATCGGCCAACGCGCGGGGAGAGGCGGTTTGCGTATTGGGCGCTCTTCCGCTTCCTCGCTCACTGAC
TCGCTGCGCTCGGTCGTTCGGCTGCGGCGAGCGGTATCAGCTCACTCAAAGGCGGTAATACGGTTATCCA
CAGAATCAGGGGATAACGCAGGAAAGAACATGTGAGCAAAAGGCCAGCAAAAGGCCAGGAACCGTAAAAA
GGCCGCGTTGCTGGCGTTTTTCCATAGGCTCCGCCCCCCTGACGAGCATCACAAAAATCGACGCTCAAGT
CAGAGGTGGCGAAACCCGACAGGACTATAAAGATACCAGGCGTTTCCCCCTGGAAGCTCCCTCGTGCGCT
CTCCTGTTCCGACCCTGCCGCTTACCGGATACCTGTCCGCCTTTCTCCCTTCGGGAAGCGTGGCGCTTTC
TCATAGCTCACGCTGTAGGTATCTCAGTTCGGTGTAGGTCGTTCGCTCCAAGCTGGGCTGTGTGCACGAA
CCCCCCGTTCAGCCCGACCGCTGCGCCTTATCCGGTAACTATCGTCTTGAGTCCAACCCGGTAAGACACG
ACTTATCGCCACTGGCAGCAGCCACTGGTAACAGGATTAGCAGAGCGAGGTATGTAGGCGGTGCTACAGA
GTTCTTGAAGTGGTGGCCTAACTACGGCTACACTAGAAGAACAGTATTTGGTATCTGCGCTCTGCTGAAG
CCAGTTACCTTCGGAAAAAGAGTTGGTAGCTCTTGATCCGGCAAACAAACCACCGCTGGTAGCGGTTTTT
TTGTTTGCAAGCAGCAGATTACGCGCAGAAAAAAAGGATCTCAAGAAGATCCTTTGATCTTTTCTACGGG
GTCTGACGCTCAGTGGAACGAAAACTCACGTTAAGGGATTTTGGTCATGAGATTATCAAAAAGGATCTTC
ACCTAGATCCTTTTAAATTAAAAATGAAGTTTTAAATCAATCTAAAGTATATATGAGTAAACTTGGTCTG
ACAGTTACCAATGCTTAATCAGTGAGGCACCTATCTCAGCGATCTGTCTATTTCGTTCATCCATAGTTGC
CTGACTCCCCGTCGTGTAGATAACTACGATACGGGAGGGCTTACCATCTGGCCCCAGTGCTGCAATGATA
CCGCGAGACCCACGCTCACCGGCTCCAGATTTATCAGCAATAAACCAGCCAGCCGGAAGGGCCGAGCGCA
GAAGTGGTCCTGCAACTTTATCCGCCTCCATCCAGTCTATTAATTGTTGCCGGGAAGCTAGAGTAAGTAG
TTCGCCAGTTAATAGTTTGCGCAACGTTGTTGCCATTGCTACAGGCATCGTGGTGTCACGCTCGTCGTTT
GGTATGGCTTCATTCAGCTCCGGTTCCCAACGATCAAGGCGAGTTACATGATCCCCCATGTTGTGCAAAA
AAGCGGTTAGCTCCTTCGGTCCTCCGATCGTTGTCAGAAGTAAGTTGGCCGCAGTGTTATCACTCATGGT
TATGGCAGCACTGCATAATTCTCTTACTGTCATGCCATCCGTAAGATGCTTTTCTGTGACTGGTGAGTAC
TCAACCAAGTCATTCTGAGAATAGTGTATGCGGCGACCGAGTTGCTCTTGCCCGGCGTCAATACGGGATA
ATACCGCGCCACATAGCAGAACTTTAAAAGTGCTCATCATTGGAAAACGTTCTTCGGGGCGAAAACTCTC
AAGGATCTTACCGCTGTTGAGATCCAGTTCGATGTAACCCACTCGTGCACCCAACTGATCTTCAGCATCT
TTTACTTTCACCAGCGTTTCTGGGTGAGCAAAAACAGGAAGGCAAAATGCCGCAAAAAAGGGAATAAGGG
CGACACGGAAATGTTGAATACTCATACTCTTCCTTTTTCAATATTATTGAAGCATTTATCAGGGTTATTG
TCTCATGAGCGGATACATATTTGAATGTATTTAGAAAAATAAACAAATAGGGGTTCCGCGCACATTTCCC
CGAAAAGTGCCACCTGACGTCGACGGATCGGGAGATCTCCCGATCCCCTATGGTGCACTCTCAGTACAAT
CTGCTCTGATGCCGCATAGTTAAGCCAGTATCTGCTCCCTGCTTGTGTGTTGGAGGTCGCTGAGTAGTGC
GCGAGCAAAATTTAAGCTACAACAAGGCAAGGCTTGACCGACAATTGCATGAAGAATCTGCTTAGGGTTA
GGCGTTTTGCGCTGCTTCGCGATGTACGGGCCAGATATACGCGTTGACATTGATTATTGACTAGTTATTA
ATAGTAATCAATTACGGGGTCATTAGTTCATAGCCCATATATGGAGTTCCGCGTTACATAACTTACGGTA
AATGGCCCGCCTGGCTGACCGCCCAACGACCCCCGCCCATTGACGTCAATAATGACGTATGTTCCCATAG
TAACGCCAATAGGGACTTTCCATTGACGTCAATGGGTGGAGTATTTACGGTAAACTGCCCACTTGGCAGT
ACATCAAGTGTATCATATGCCAAGTACGCCCCCTATTGACGTCAATGACGGTAAATGGCCCGCCTGGCAT
TATGCCCAGTACATGACCTTATGGGACTTTCCTACTTGGCAGTACATCTACGTATTAGTCATCGCTATTA
CCATGGTGATGCGGTTTTGGCAGTACATCAATGGGCGTGGATAGCGGTTTGACTCACGGGGATTTCCAAG
TCTCCACCCCATTGACGTCAATGGGAGTTTGTTTTGGCACCAAAATCAACGGGACTTTCCAAAATGTCGT
AACAACTCCGCCCCATTGACGCAAATGGGCGGTAGGCGTGTACGGTGGGAGGTCTATATAAGCAGAGCTC
TCTGGCTAACTAGAGAACCCACTGCTTACTGGCTTATCGAAATTAATACGACTCACTATAGGGAGACCCA
AGCTG
Features (pLannotate 1.2.2; 22 found; start..end, strand, type, name):
     31..96      +  CDS            3xFLAG: three tandem FLAG® epitope tags, followed by an enterokinase cleavage site
    109..822     +  CDS            mCitrine: mCitrine is a basic (constitutively fluorescent) yellow fluorescent protein published in 2001, derived from Aequorea victoria.
    829..4464    +  CDS            SLC12A2: S12A2_HUMAN - Also known as NKCC1. Experimental evidence at protein level: Swiss-Prot protein existence level 1. Cation-chloride cotransporter which mediates the electroneutral transport of chloride, potassium and/or sodium ions across the membrane. Plays a vital role in the regulation of ionic balance and cell volume. From Homo sapiens (Human).
   4501..4725    +  polyA_signal   bGH poly(A) signal: bovine growth hormone polyadenylation signal
   4729..4750    +  promoter       SV40 promoter (fragment): SV40 enhancer and early promoter
   4771..5199    +  rep_origin     f1 ori (sequence partly withheld): f1 bacteriophage origin of replication; arrow indicates direction of (+) strand synthesis
   5213..5542    +  promoter       SV40 promoter: SV40 enhancer and early promoter
   5609..6400    +  CDS            neo: KKA2_KLEPN - Also known as kan, nptII. Experimental evidence at protein level: Swiss-Prot protein existence level 1. Resistance to kanamycin, neomycin, paromomycin, ribostamycin, butirosin and gentamicin B. From Klebsiella pneumoniae.
   6424..6582    +  CDS            ble (fragment): BLE_KLEPN - Experimental evidence at protein level: Swiss-Prot protein existence level 1. Binding protein with a strong affinity to the bleomycin family of antibiotics. Binds to CL990; an antimitotic-antibiotic compound. From Klebsiella pneumoniae.
   6577..6698    +  polyA_signal   SV40 poly(A) signal: SV40 polyadenylation signal
   6771..6787    -  protein_bind   lac operator: The lac repressor binds to the lac operator to inhibit transcription in E. coli. This inhibition can be relieved by adding lactose or isopropyl-β-D-thiogalactopyranoside (IPTG). lac repressor encoded by lacI
   6795..6825    -  promoter       lac promoter: promoter for the E. coli lac operon
   6840..6861    -  protein_bind   CAP binding site: CAP binding activates transcription in the presence of cAMP. E. coli catabolite activator protein
   6874..6966    -  CDS            lacI (fragment): lac repressor; lacI; The lac repressor binds to the lac operator to inhibit transcription in E. coli. This inhibition can be relieved by adding lactose or isopropyl-β-D-thiogalactopyranoside (IPTG).
   7149..7734    -  rep_origin     ori: high-copy-number ColE1/pMB1/pBR322/pUC origin of replication
   7905..8765    -  CDS            AmpR: β-lactamase; bla; confers resistance to ampicillin, carbenicillin, and related antibiotics
   8766..8870    -  promoter       AmpR promoter: bla
   8929..8981    -  misc_feature   bom (fragment): basis of mobility region from pBR322
   9136..9515    +  enhancer       CMV enhancer: human cytomegalovirus immediate early enhancer
   9516..9719    +  promoter       CMV promoter: human cytomegalovirus (CMV) immediate early promoter
   9715..9748    +  LTR            5' LTR (truncated) (fragment): truncated 5' long terminal repeat (LTR) from HIV-1
   9764..9782    +  promoter       T7 promoter: promoter for bacteriophage T7 RNA polymerase
