[The description below was written by a language model from this plasmid's Addgene catalogue record and pLannotate feature annotations shown in this document.]
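Description:
pcDNA3.1 Flag YFP hNKCC1 C723S C724V V726C (NT539) is a mammalian expression plasmid of about 9.8 kb built on the pcDNA3.1 neo backbone. It is propagated in E. coli through a high-copy ColE1/pUC-type origin with ampicillin selection from the β-lactamase gene, and it also carries an f1 phage origin. For mammalian cells, an SV40 enhancer/early promoter drives the neomycin phosphotransferase gene, terminated by an SV40 polyadenylation signal, which allows G418 selection of stable transfectants.

The payload is a single fusion reading frame transcribed from the human cytomegalovirus immediate-early enhancer and promoter and terminated by the bovine growth hormone polyadenylation signal. A T7 promoter lies just upstream of the insert. The open reading frame begins with a 3xFLAG epitope. This is followed by a yellow fluorescent protein, which the automated annotation identifies as the mCitrine variant, and then by the full coding sequence of human NKCC1 (SLC12A2), the electroneutral Na-K-Cl cotransporter involved in ionic balance and cell volume regulation. The transporter cDNA is synthetic and was designed with convenient restriction sites. The insert sits between NheI and PmeI sites, both of which are retained.

This version was derived from the corresponding wild-type construct (NT17) and carries three substitutions in NKCC1: C723S, C724V and V726C. These remove two native cysteines and introduce a new one nearby. The record does not state the experimental rationale for these changes. The construct serves to express the tagged mutant transporter in mammalian cells, where FLAG permits immunodetection or purification and YFP permits fluorescence-based monitoring. A few short annotated fragments (ble, lacI, a truncated HIV-1 LTR and bom) appear to be backbone remnants or partial annotation matches rather than functional elements.
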