Addgene plasmid #50904: pcDNA3.1 Flag YFP hNKCC1 C723S C724V V726C (NT539)
Purpose: Expresses human NKCC1 C723S C724V V726C mutant with an N-terminal 3xFLAG-YFP tag in mammalian cells. cDNA is synthetic, containing convenient restriction sites.
Depositing lab: Biff Forbush. Depositing organization: Yale University.
Backbone
  Vector backbone: pcDNA 3.1 neo
  Backbone manufacturer: Life Technologies
  Backbone size w/o insert (bp): 5316
  Vector type: Mammalian Expression
  Selectable markers: Neomycin (select with G418)
Growth in bacteria
  Bacterial resistance: Ampicillin, 100 μg/mL
  Growth temperature: 37°C
  Growth strain: DH5alpha
  Copy number: High Copy
Gene/Insert
  Gene/Insert name: human NKCC1 (synthetic) (alt names: Slc12A2 (synthetic); Na-K-Cl cotransporter)
  Species: H. sapiens (human), Synthetic
  Insert size (bp): 4479
  Mutation: C723S C724V V726C in hNKCC1 in NT17
  Entrez Gene: SLC12A2 (a.k.a. BSC, BSC-2, BSC2, CCC1, KILQS, NKCC1, PPP1R141)
  Promoter: CMV
  Tag / fusion protein: 3x Flag (N terminal on insert); YFP (N terminal on insert)
  Cloning method: Restriction Enzyme; 5′ cloning site NheI (not destroyed); 3′ cloning site PmeI (not destroyed)
  Sequencing primers: 5′ CMV-F; 3′ BGH-rev
Terms and licenses: Academic/Nonprofit Terms; Industry Terms: Not Available to Industry
Depositor comments: Plasmid constructed from pcDNA3.1 Flag YFP hNKCC1 WT (NT17). See Addgene plasmid# 49085 (http://www.addgene.org/49085/) for plasmid map of wild-type construct.
How to cite: pcDNA3.1 Flag YFP hNKCC1 C723S C724V V726C (NT539) was a gift from Biff Forbush (Addgene plasmid # 50904 ; http://n2t.net/addgene:50904 ; RRID:Addgene_50904)
