>Addgene plasmid #50904 | pcDNA3.1 Flag YFP hNKCC1 C723S C724V V726C (NT539) | addgene partial sequence | sequence record 78997 | hNKCC1-int-R 5'-ATATTTGGCTTGGTCGATGG-3'
TCCACAGATCATCAAACCAACATTTTTTGTGAAATCGTGAACAAGATGAAGTAAGGCCGGCCGTGAGTTT
GGCGCTCCTGTCATAACAAGACACTGTGGCCTAAAGTTTTTCACATGGTCCTCCACGCCAGAAAGCCTAA
TACTATGTTGCAGGGCATTGAGGTAAGTCAGGGCTTGTGTAGAGGATCCCCAATTCACATCGGGTTTTTT
GTAGGTAACATAAATATAGAGACCAAGGACTATCACGTAGGTTAGCAAAGCAGCCCACCAGTTAATGACG
AACATACATATCACAGAAAGAATTGCTCCAAGAAGTGAGATCCACATATTGTAGTATTTAAATGCCGGTC
GCCATCCTGGGCTTTTTGCCAGTGAAGCATGGAATACTGAAAAATTGATGAGGGCATAGCTGGCAAGGAA
GAAGTTTGAGATAATTGGTGCAATAACATTCAGTTCGGCAATTAAGATGAATCCAAGTGCAATTAAGAAT
GTTAAGATGTAGCCACGTAATGGCTCATTATTTTTCCCATAACCTTTAGCAAACATCTGGAAAGCGGGGT
AGATGTTGTCTTTACATAGGGCCTGAAATATCTTGGGAGCACTCACTAGGGATGCTAATGCGCTAGAAAG
AGTGGCAGAGAATATGCCCGCGGAAATTAGTGGTGTAAATCCTGACACCATACTCATTACCTGAAAGTTG
TTCATTAGGCCGTAGCTACAAGGACTGGATTCACAAGATGAAAAATCAAAGTTTAATTTGCAGGCTGCGC
TAGTACAGTTTGTTAGCTCTGTTACGATAGTGTCATTAACATTACCAGTGGCATCGCGTACGACACAAGA
ACCTACAGACACGGCAATTCCTACATAAACCAATGTAGTAATTAAAATGGCTAGGAGTGTTCCTTTGGGT
ATGGCTGACTGAGGATCTGCAAGATCACCTGAGATATTTGCGCCAGCCA
