>Addgene plasmid #50904 | pcDNA3.1 Flag YFP hNKCC1 C723S C724V V726C (NT539) | addgene partial sequence | sequence record 79703 | CMV-F (5'-CGCAAATGGGCGGTAGGCGTG-3')
CTATATAAGCAGAGCTCTCTGGCTAACTAGAGAACCCACTGCTTACTGGCTTATCGAAATTAATACGACT
CACTATAGGGAGACCCAAGCTGGCTAGCCCGGGCACGGCCGCCACCATGGGAGACTACAAAGACCATGAC
GGTGATTATAAAGATCACGACATCGACTACAAGGATGACGATGACAAGGGTGACCCTACCGTCAGCAAGG
GCGAGGAGCTGTTCACCGGGGTGGTGCCCATCCTGGTCGAGCTGGACGGCGACGTAAACGGCCACAAGTT
CAGCGTGTCCGGCGAGGGCGAGGGCGATGCCACCTACGGCAAGCTGACCCTGAAGTTCATCTGCACCACC
GGCAAGCTGCCCGTGCCCTGGCCCACCCTCGTGACCACCTTCGGCTACGGCCTGATGTGCTTCGCCCGCT
ACCCCGACCACATGAAGCAGCACGACTTCTTCAAGTCCGCCATGCCCGAAGGCTACGTCCAGGAGCGCAC
CATCTTCTTCAAGGACGACGGCAACTACAAGACCCGCGCCGAGGTGAAGTTCGAGGGCGACACCCTGGTG
AACCGCATCGAGCTGAAGGGCATCGACTTCAAGGAGGACGGCAACATCCTAGGGCACAAGCTGGAGTACA
ACTACAACAGCCACAACGTTTATATCATGGCCGACAAGCAGAAGAACGGCATCAAGGTGAACTTCAAGAT
CCGCCACAACATCGAGGACGGCAGCGTGCAGCTCGCCGACCACTACCAGCAGAACACCCCCATCGGCGAC
GGCCCCGTGCTGCTGCCCGACAACCACTACCTGAGCTACCAGTCCAAACTGAGCAAAGACCCCAACGAGA
AGCGCGATCACATGGTCCTGCTGGAGTTCGTGACCGCCGCCGGGATCACTCTCGGCATGGACGAGCTCTA
CAAGGGTGACCTGGAGCCGAGGCCCACGGCTCCTAGCTCCGGCGCGCCAGGCCTCGCCGGAGTCGGCGAA
ACGCCGAGCG
